Addgene plasmid #237249: p0AmpAB-PXdE3
Purpose: Carries the X. dendrorhous E3 promoter
Depositing lab: Eric Young. Depositing organization: Worcester Polytechnic Institute. Publication: Omics-driven onboarding of the carotenoid producing red yeast Xanthophyllomyces dendrorhous CBS 6938. Tobin EE, Collins JH, Marsan CB, Nadeau GT, Mori K, Lipzen A, Mondo S, Grigoriev IV, Young EM. Appl Microbiol Biotechnol. 2024 Dec 28;108(1):547. doi: 10.1007/s00253-024-13379-w. PubMed 39731599.
Backbone
  Vector backbone: p0AmpAB
  Vector type: Synthetic Biology
Growth in bacteria
  Bacterial resistance: Ampicillin, 100 μg/mL
  Growth temperature: 37°C
  Growth strain: DH5alpha
  Copy number: High Copy
Gene/Insert
  Gene/Insert name: PXdE3
  Species: Xanthophyllomyces dendrorhous
  Cloning method: Golden Gate
Terms and licenses: Academic/Nonprofit Terms; Industry Terms: Not Available to Industry
How to cite: p0AmpAB-PXdE3 was a gift from Eric Young (Addgene plasmid # 237249 ; http://n2t.net/addgene:237249 ; RRID:Addgene_237249)
