[The description below was written by a language model from this plasmid's Addgene catalogue record and pLannotate feature annotations shown in this document.]
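Description:
p0AmpAB-PXdE3 is a small (about 3.1 kb) synthetic-biology part plasmid that stores a single regulatory element, the E3 promoter (PXdE3) from the carotenoid-producing red yeast Xanthophyllomyces dendrorhous, in the p0AmpAB backbone. It is a bacterial storage and cloning vector, not an expression construct: the annotated features are essentially all housekeeping elements for propagation in E. coli. These comprise a high-copy ColE1/pUC-type origin of replication and the bla gene encoding β-lactamase, driven by its own AmpR promoter, which provides ampicillin selection. The short matches to rop and to the pBR322 bom region are only fragments, most likely remnants of the backbone's pBR322-derived ancestry, and are consistent with the recorded high copy number since no intact Rop coding sequence is present.

The promoter insert itself is not annotated by the automated feature table, as expected for a sequence from a non-model yeast absent from standard feature databases. It presumably occupies the otherwise unannotated stretch between the backbone fragments and the origin. The 17-nt hit to a castor bean catalase intron in that region is probably a chance match and not a real element. The record gives no length, boundaries or native gene association for the promoter, and no yeast marker, reporter, terminator or integration sequence is listed. The insert was cloned by Golden Gate assembly, which suggests the plasmid is a basic-level part in a modular toolkit, from which the promoter can be combined with coding sequences and terminators to build expression cassettes for engineering X. dendrorhous. The overhangs and enzyme used are not stated.
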