Features (pLannotate 1.2.2; 6 found; start..end, strand, type, name):
    703..807     -  promoter       AmpR promoter: bla
    902..937     +  CDS            rop (fragment): Rop protein, which maintains plasmids at low copy number; rop
   1039..1075    +  misc_feature   bom (fragment): basis of mobility region from pBR322
   1960..1976    -  intron         cat1 intron (fragment): castor bean catalase intron, modified
   2229..2817    -  rep_origin     ori: high-copy-number ColE1/pMB1/pBR322/pUC origin of replication
   2988..702     -  CDS            AmpR (across the origin): β-lactamase; bla; confers resistance to ampicillin, carbenicillin, and related antibiotics
>Addgene plasmid #237249 | p0AmpAB-PXdE3 | addgene full sequence | sequence record 472745 | Addgene NGS Result
TCCAGATTTATCAGCAATAAACCAGCCAGCCGGAAGGGCCGAGCGCAGAAGTGGTCCTGCAACTTTATCC
GCCTCCATCCAGTCTATTAATTGTTGCCGGGAAGCTAGAGTAAGTAGTTCGCCAGTTAATAGTTTGCGCA
ACGTTGTTGCCATTGCTACAGGCATCGTGGTGTCACGCTCGTCGTTTGGTATGGCTTCATTCAGCTCCGG
TTCCCAACGATCAAGGCGAGTTACATGATCCCCCATGTTGTGCAAAAAAGCGGTTAGCTCCTTCGGTCCT
CCGATCGTTGTCAGAAGTAAGTTGGCCGCAGTGTTATCACTCATGGTTATGGCAGCACTGCATAATTCTC
TTACTGTCATGCCATCCGTAAGATGCTTTTCTGTGACTGGTGAGTACTCAACCAAGTCATTCTGAGAATA
GTGTATGCGGCGACCGAGTTGCTCTTGCCCGGCGTCAATACGGGATAATACCGCGCCACATAGCAGAACT
TTAAAAGTGCTCATCATTGGAAAACGTTCTTCGGGGCGAAAACTCTCAAGGATCTTACCGCTGTTGAGAT
CCAGTTCGATGTAACCCACTCGTGCACCCAACTGATCTTCAGCATCTTTTACTTTCACCAGCGTTTCTGG
GTGAGCAAAAACAGGAAGGCAAAATGCCGCAAAAAAGGGAATAAGGGCGACACGGAAATGTTGAATACTC
ATACTCTTCCTTTTTCAATATTATTGAAGCATTTATCAGGGTTATTGTCTCATGAGCGGATACATATTTG
AATGTATTTAGAAAAATAAACAAATAGGGGTTCCGCGCACATTTCCCCGAAAAGTGCCACCTGACGTCTA
AGAAACCATTATTATCATGACATTAACCTATAAAAATAGGCGTATCACGAGGCCCTTTCGTCTCGCGCGT
TTCGGTGATGACGGTGAAAACCTCTGACACATGCAGCTCCCGGAGACGGTCACAGCTTGTCTGTAAGCGG
ATGCCGGGAGCAGACAAGCCCGTCAGGGCGCGTCAGCGGGTGTTGGCGGGTGTCGGGGCTGGCTTAACTA
TGCGGCATCAGAGCAGATTGTACTGGGTCTCAGTGCCCTGAAATCGAGACAGAAGAGCAGGCTCGAGACA
AGAGTGGAACAAGACCTGGGGAAGATATATACAGGAGATTGTGAGAGACACTTTACGAGGATTACTACAG
AAGCTCTATATCATTGCCACAGAAGCTCGATGTCGATATCTTGGATGCTGTACATCCATAGGTCGGGTAC
TATACGGGTACACCATCGGGACACCCACAGGCAGTACGGATGATACATTGAGAACACGCTTACGACTAGA
CTGTTTATATGTATATTGACACTCTATACACACATACTGTGACACGCACGGACGCCACTCAAATACACAT
CGATACTACTACACACACATTTCCTCCAAGTGCACTCAGTGTATGAACAGACCCAAGATCGGGAATGTGT
TCCGCTGAGTCGATCTCGATCTGGACGAGAGGAGAGAGTCGATGGATCGGGAAAATGTAATTTTCAGGAA
CAGGCCATCCGAGGCGGCGGCGAGGAGGAGAAAAAAAAGAAAGGCAATAAGGCAATAAGGCAATAAGGCA
ATAAGGCAATAAGGCAATAAATCAATATGGCGGCGCCGGCAGAGAAGAAGCTAATAAGCCAATAAGCCAC
CGAAAAACACCAGGGCATCAGGGCACTAGGGCGCCAGTCATTCTAATCCACCGGCCGGTGACGTTGTGGA
TGATCGATCGAGCGAGCCAGGGCAAGCCTGCTGCGCTTTTAACCTCCAGACCTCCCACCGGTCGATCCCA
GTTCCTGAGCGGGGAGAACGCAAGAGGTCCGTGCGAGGGTGCGTGCTCGCTAATTCCGTCTCTCCAAAGG
AACACCACCACCAGGGAAAGCTGAAGAGTTTGTCGTTTCGTCTCTTGTCTTGACTGCTCTCTGTCGTCCA
TCATCATCATCATAGATACTCACACTTACATTCCCACTCACACATCATCTTACTCTGTACAACGATACCA
TTACAAGCAGGTTTGACTCTCTGCTTGAAAAGATTTCGTGAATTCTGCCATCCTCGCAATGAGAGACCGA
GCGGTATCAGCTCACTCAAAGGCGGTAATACGGTTATCCACAGAATCAGGGGATAACGCAGGAAAGAACA
TGTGAGCAAAAGGCCAGCAAAAGGCCAGGAACCGTAAAAAGGCCGCGTTGCTGGCGTTTTTCCATAGGCT
CCGCCCCCCTGACGAGCATCACAAAAATCGACGCTCAAGTCAGAGGTGGCGAAACCCGACAGGACTATAA
AGATACCAGGCGTTTCCCCCTGGAAGCTCCCTCGTGCGCTCTCCTGTTCCGACCCTGCCGCTTACCGGAT
ACCTGTCCGCCTTTCTCCCTTCGGGAAGCGTGGCGCTTTCTCATAGCTCACGCTGTAGGTATCTCAGTTC
GGTGTAGGTCGTTCGCTCCAAGCTGGGCTGTGTGCACGAACCCCCCGTTCAGCCCGACCGCTGCGCCTTA
TCCGGTAACTATCGTCTTGAGCCCAACCCGGTAAGACACGACTTATCGCCACTGGCAGCAGCCACTGGTA
ACAGGATTAGCAGAGCGAGGTATGTAGGCGGTGCTACAGAGTTCTTGAAGTGGTGGCCTAACTACGGCTA
CACTAGAAGAACAGTATTTGGTATCTGCGCTCTGCTGAAGCCAGTTACCTTCGGAAAAAGAGTTGGTAGC
TCTTGATCCGGCAAACAAACCACCGCTGGTAGCGGTGGTTTTTTTGTTTGCAAGCAGCAGATTACGCGCA
GAAAAAAAGGATCTCAAGAAGATCCTTTGATCTTTTCTACGGGGTCTGACGCTCAGTGGAACGAAAACTC
ACGTTAAGGGATTTTGGTCATGAGATTATCAAAAAGGATCTTCACCTAGATCCTTTTAAATTAAAAATGA
AGTTTTAAATCAATCTAAAGTATATATGAGTAAACTTGGTCTGACAGTTACCAATGCTTAATCAGTGAGG
CACCTATCTCAGCGATCTGTCTATTTCGTTCATCCATAGTTGCCTGGCTCCCCGTCGTGTAGATAACTAC
GATACGGGAGGGCTTACCATCTGGCCCCAGTGCTGCAATGATACCGCGAGAGCCACGCTCACCGGC
